Addgene plasmid #242577: pMef2c-AHF-DEST (JDW 476)
Purpose: (Empty Backbone) Gateway destination vector with the murine Mef2c anterior heart field promoter in the backbone.
Depositing lab: Joshua Wythe. Depositing organization: University of Virginia. Publication: MultiSite Assembly of Gateway Induced Clones (MAGIC): a flexible cloning toolbox for use in vertebrate model systems. Gillespie WB 3rd, Zhang Y, Ruiz OE, Cerda J 3rd, Ortiz-Guzman J, Sherman M, Turner WD, Largoza G, Mosser LE, Fujimoto E, Chien CB, Kwan KM, Arenkiel BR, Devine WP, Wythe JD. Development. 2025 Nov 15;152(22):dev204308. doi: 10.1242/dev.204308. Epub 2025 Nov 13. PubMed 41230856.
Backbone
  Vector backbone: pCAGEN-DEST
  Vector type: Mammalian Expression
Growth in bacteria
  Bacterial resistance: Chloramphenicol and Ampicillin, 25 & 100 μg/mL
  Growth temperature: 37°C
  Growth strain: ccdB Survival
  Copy number: High Copy
Gene/Insert
  Gene/Insert name: None
Terms and licenses: Academic/Nonprofit Terms; Industry Terms: Not Available to Industry
Depositor comments: Please visit https://doi.org/10.1101/2024.07.13.603267 for bioRxiv preprint.
How to cite: pMef2c-AHF-DEST (JDW 476) was a gift from Joshua Wythe (Addgene plasmid # 242577 ; http://n2t.net/addgene:242577 ; RRID:Addgene_242577)
