[The description below was written by a language model from this plasmid's Addgene catalogue record and pLannotate feature annotations shown in this document.]
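Description:
pMef2c-AHF-DEST (JDW 476) is an empty Gateway destination vector for mammalian expression, built on the pCAGEN-DEST backbone and carrying the murine Mef2c anterior heart field (AHF) regulatory sequence in place of most of the CAG promoter. The automated feature table does not annotate the Mef2c element itself. It finds only short remnants of the CMV enhancer, chicken β-actin promoter and rabbit β-globin intron, separated by a large unannotated stretch of roughly 3 kb. That stretch is presumably where the Mef2c-AHF sequence sits, although the record does not define its boundaries or say whether a minimal promoter is included.

Downstream of these elements lies a standard Gateway cassette: attR1 and attR2 sites flanking a chloramphenicol resistance gene (with its cat promoter and a lac UV5 promoter) and the ccdB toxin gene, along with a ccdA fragment. An LR Clonase reaction with an attL-flanked entry clone replaces this cassette with the gene of interest. ccdB then counterselects unrecombined vector in ordinary E. coli strains, which is why the empty plasmid has to be propagated in a ccdB-tolerant strain. The recombined insert would be followed by a rabbit β-globin polyadenylation signal. The backbone supplies a high-copy ColE1/pUC origin and AmpR for ampicillin selection, with chloramphenicol additionally selecting for the intact cassette. It also contains an SV40 origin, an SV40 poly(A) signal and lac-derived remnants.

The plasmid belongs to a MultiSite Gateway cloning toolbox for vertebrate model systems. It is intended for placing any entry-clone coding sequence under Mef2c-AHF control, presumably to direct expression to the anterior heart field.
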