Features (pLannotate 1.2.2; 23 found; start..end, strand, type, name):
      5..22      +  enhancer       CMV enhancer (fragment): human cytomegalovirus immediate early enhancer
   3279..3299    +  promoter       chicken β-actin promoter (fragment): contains a 21-bp deletion relative to the standard chicken β-actin promoter
   4009..4049    +  intron         β-globin intron (fragment): intron from rabbit β-globin gene
   4116..4240    +  protein_bind   attR1: mutant version of attR; recombination site for the Gateway® LR reaction LR Clonase™
   4265..4295    +  promoter       lac UV5 promoter: E. coli lac promoter with an "up" mutation
   4319..4348    +  promoter       cat promoter (fragment): promoter of the E. coli cat gene encoding chloramphenicol acetyltransferase
   4349..5008    +  CDS            CmR: chloramphenicol acetyltransferase; cat; confers resistance to chloramphenicol
   5187..5345    +  CDS            ccdA (fragment): CCDA_ECO57 - Also known as H, letA. Experimental evidence at protein level: Swiss-Prot protein existence level 1. Antitoxin component of a type II toxin-antitoxin (TA) system which inhibits the post-segregational killing (PSK) of plasmid-free cells, also referred to as a plasmid addiction system. Binds to and blocks the activity of CcdB; will also remove bound CcdB protein from the CcdB-GyrA complex by forming a CcdA-CcdB complex, a process termed rejuvenation. Functions as a transcriptional corepressor for the ccdAB operon, repression also requires CcdB (By similarity). From Escherichia coli
   5350..5652    +  CDS            ccdB: CCDB_ECOLI - Also known as G, letB, letD. Experimental evidence at protein level: Swiss-Prot protein existence level 1. Toxic component of a type II toxin-antitoxin (TA) system, functioning in plasmid maintainence. Responsible for the post- segregational killing (PSK) of plasmid-free cells, also referred to as a plasmid addiction system. Half-life of over 2 hours. Cell killing by CcdB is accompanied by filamentation, defects in chromosome and plasmid segregation, defects in cell division, formation of anucleate cells, decreased DNA synthesis and plasmid loss. Interferes with the activity of DN
   5696..5820    -  protein_bind   attR2: mutant version of attR; recombination site for the Gateway® LR reaction LR Clonase™
   5835..5906    +  CDS            HBB (fragment): HBB_PONPY - Experimental evidence at transcript level: Swiss-Prot protein existence level 2. Involved in oxygen transport from the lung to the various peripheral tissues. From Pongo pygmaeus (Bornean orangutan).
   5977..6032    +  polyA_signal   β-globin poly(A) signal: rabbit β-globin polyadenylation signal (Gil and Proudfoot, 1987)
   6417..6433    -  protein_bind   lac operator: The lac repressor binds to the lac operator to inhibit transcription in E. coli. This inhibition can be relieved by adding lactose or isopropyl-β-D-thiogalactopyranoside (IPTG). lac repressor encoded by lacI
   6441..6471    -  promoter       lac promoter: promoter for the E. coli lac operon
   6486..6507    -  protein_bind   CAP binding site: CAP binding activates transcription in the presence of cAMP. E. coli catabolite activator protein
   6520..6559    -  CDS            lacI (fragment): lac repressor; lacI; The lac repressor binds to the lac operator to inhibit transcription in E. coli. This inhibition can be relieved by adding lactose or isopropyl-β-D-thiogalactopyranoside (IPTG).
   6566..6588    +  promoter       SV40 promoter (fragment): SV40 enhancer and early promoter
   6612..6747    +  rep_origin     SV40 ori: SV40 origin of replication
   6767..6901    +  polyA_signal   SV40 poly(A) signal: SV40 polyadenylation signal
   6903..6957    -  CDS            lacI (fragment): lac repressor; lacI; The lac repressor binds to the lac operator to inhibit transcription in E. coli. This inhibition can be relieved by adding lactose or isopropyl-β-D-thiogalactopyranoside (IPTG).
   7140..7728    -  rep_origin     ori: high-copy-number ColE1/pMB1/pBR322/pUC origin of replication
   7899..8759    -  CDS            AmpR: β-lactamase; bla; confers resistance to ampicillin, carbenicillin, and related antibiotics
   8760..8864    -  promoter       AmpR promoter: bla
>Addgene plasmid #242577 | pMef2c-AHF-DEST (JDW 476) | addgene full sequence | sequence record 487082 | Addgene NGS Result
GGTCGACATTGATTATTGACTATCGAGAGGAAAGCCACCAGTTTCTTTGTCTTGAAGTATTTATTTAAAA
TGTTGGCATGTGTGACAGTGATACAGTTAAATGGCCATGCTCTTCTTTATGATATGTGCAGTGCTGTGGC
ATGGTGGTTGCTCAGAGCTCCTAAAACCTTCCAAGGGCCACCTTTGCAAGTGCCTACTACAATTAAGCTG
ATTCCTAGGTGGCCATGTACATCATCATAGGACAAACTACAAAGAGGTTAAAATATCTTTTACATTATGG
AATTTGAATCTTACCATGTTTCTCGGATTTTTATTTTTCTAAATTTTCATGTTCAATTATATTTATGATG
AAAGTATTCTGGCTGAAGAACAAATACTATACACTTGAATAATCTTGAGGGGTAGATTAATCTATATCCT
TTCTTCATCTCAGGGTAGGTTGCTGTGGCAACCGCCCCAGCTCACTTTAAAATAATTTTTTAAAGCTCAC
TTCAAGAGCTACACCCAGCGTGGGCCAGGCTTAAAAGCAGGCAGACCCAGTGCATAGGGCTTTCGTAGAC
TGCTGCTTTAATGTAGGGAGGCAGAAGAAAGGGAGCTGAAGTAAGATGGCTCAAAACAGAAATTGGAATG
TTAGCTTTGAGCTGAAACAATCAATCACCATGCTCTCTGTAACTTCAGGTGTCTAAATGCATTGTGAAAT
AAATCCTTGGATGAGATAACTAATGTTTATTTATATTTAAAATTAAGCACTTATAATAATTAATGAAAGG
AATATTTGTAATTACACACATTCAGAGAGAGAAGGGGAGGGGGGGAGAAGGAGAGAGAGGAAGTGAGTGA
GTGATTGAGAGAGAGAGAGAGAGAGAGAGGGAGGGAGGGAGAGGGAGGTAAGGAGAAAGGTGGTTTAATG
GCAGGTCAATTCTAGCCATCACTTCATCTTCTTTATTAAAGGAAAGTTTCCTTTTATTAAATCCTTAGCT
TCACTCCCCACTGATATAAAAGATATAATAATTATGATTATTTTCAAGCATAGAACAAAATTGGAGAGCT
CATGCAAACCAGGAAACCGAGGCCTAGAAAGGATTTATCTATTAGGAAGACACTTTTAGTGTTTTCAATG
TAAACTATCAAACCATAAGTAAAAAAGTTAGTAGTGCTCTGCCACAGAGTCACATCTACAACCACAAATC
CCAAACTGGATAGAGCATTCTAAGTCTCTCAACATCTAGAACAAAATACTTCCTACACAAGAAAAATGAA
TACCATTAGGTAGCAAGGATCACCAGTTTAGGTAAATAAAAGTAAAGAGATAATGTGTGTCTGGCATTAC
TTAAAGACAAATATAAAACACACTCTGGATTAACAATCTCATGGATTACTACTAAATTATTTACTTATTT
ATTTACTTATATATATATTTATTTATTTTCCACTTCAGCTACAAGGTTTGTGAGGAAAACTAACACTAAT
CTTAACTTTGCTCACACATCATTAAGAAGCTAAATATACAAAGGGGGAAAATCTTATCTTTTCAAAGGCC
AGCTGTAATACATTCCAGACCCAAAGTTTCAAATCATCCTCACCTGGACTGGACATACTTTTAAATGTTT
ACAATATTGTTGATAAATACGGGTTTGTTACAATACTTATTACTAAACAATTCTTTGACACCTGGTGGGG
AAAAATAAAAGTTTCCTTTTGAAGGAAAATAAATCAAAACTGAAGTGTGCTGTGGTAAGTAGAAACTTTG
TCTATAATTAAGGAGAAGAGCATGATTGAATTCATGTATTGGCTATATCAACTCTGTCATGTAACATAGG
CCATTATAGTTCATTATACTAATTTAAAGCACTATGAGAATAAGTTCTCTTGGTCCTTCTTATAGTTTGC
TCTGTGAGGATCTTTGTAAACCTTAAAAATAATCTAAATTTTTATTTATATCACCATATCTAGGTATGCC
TTAGCATGCAGCATGTCTAAGCTCAGAGCTTGTACCTCTAAACATGCCGTTCTGTTTATATAAACTCATG
GTAGTCACACTTGCTATGTGAAAGAGGAGCAAATACAATATAGCATAGATACCATTTTCAAAAGCAGAAC
AAACAAAAAACCCACCATGTCACAAAGCTTGTGCTCTGTGACAGCTTGTCATGCTTTCCTGTAATAAAAT
CGCAGTACTAATTAATAGTCTCAGTGGTAAGGAGCCAGAGGTTTGAAGATTGTTCCCATGTAGTTTAACT
TGCCTGTAAAATCAACTTTCTGCTTTCAAATGAAGCCTTCCTTCGGAGGGTGCTTAAATGTTGAGTCCAC
TGCTCTGATAGAAGCTACTAACTTCAAACAGCACAATGAGGCAGGAGGCTTTTTTGATGCACAATGCCCC
TCTGCATTAAAATAGTACTCTGCAGGCCTACTGGAGAGCTTCCCGGGGAATTCAGCCAGTTACTGGGTTA
AACATATACTTTCGAAAATATTTTTAATTAGCTAGATATTTCTATGGGCTACTATTGTCTACTCTTGTAT
CTTCTACATTATAGTACTCTGTGAACTTTCTCTTCCTCTAATCATAGTATTAAAAATTAAATGTTCATAT
TTTACACAAGCTACAGTACTCCTGGCATGCAATCTTTCACTATTTTGAGAATGCATAGGGTTGACTTGTA
TATAGTTGATAGATTTAATCTTTAGCTTTTTAGGTGTGGTCGGGATATCTAGTACCTTTTTTTTTTCTAA
GTATCAATTCTTTGTTAACCTATATTTTTACTATGGAAAATTATTCGACAGCTTAAACCTTAACCTAAGA
GTTCTTATCAGTGTCTGCTCCTGCTTCCTGTGCAGCTGAAACTCTTCAGGATAAGTGAAGTCACCCGCTA
TCTATCGGTCAGGGGAGCCTAATGCATTTGGGAAGTTGTTTTTGGTTTACTTGCTAATGACCTGGATAAA
GTCCAGTAAGGTGTGGAGGGAAGGAGGGGGCATTCTCCGAGGAAGCTGTCCTCTCAGTAAATTTGTCCAG
ATTGATTCGAAAGTTAATGGCCCGGGGATAAAGTCGAGATTTCAAAAACTTGTAATTAATTTATTACTAA
CATTGGAGGATCCATTCGGCTCACTTTCTAGCCTAGCCCTCCTGACTCTCAAGGCCAAAAGCTTTATACA
TTCTGGGCGGGCAGGAAGCGCACGCTGGGATCGAGGCTTGCAGACATCCTGGATCGTGGCTTTTACGCGT
GAGTAACGGAGGCGCGCGCGGACCGGAGCAAGGATGAAGTGGCTACTGAGAATCTAAAGGGGGCGGGGGG
GGGGGGGGGAGTCACTAGAGCAGCTCTTAGGGTCGCGCTCCTATTGGTCAGAAGGAAGATCTCGACTTCA
GAAGGACTTTCCTGCTAGCTGGCTTGCAGCCTCCCCGGGGGAGCGAGCGCGCAGGAGACTAGCGTCCTCT
GTAGCGGCGGGGAGAGAGGCAGGGAGCCGCCGCTCCCCGTGTTGTCTTCCCTTTCATGCAATAAAGAATT
GTCATTAGGTTTGCGTATGGCATGTGCCATTACCCCACCGTAAAACTAAAATTAGCAAAATGTCAGGAAT
GGAAAGATCGATTCACCAAGATGCAATTATCATTTAAAAGTGCTTGATTGAGGTACTGATGTTCAGTGAT
TTATTCTGCATACCATATACATAATTAAAGTAGTGTAGTGGAGTAATTTATCAATCTAGTTGAGACTGGA
GGGGTGAGGAGGGAGCTGCAGTATGTTTGTTTTATTAAAATGTTGCGAGGTTCTAGTCCCGCCCCCCTTT
TGCAAGAGTGAAACTGATGATTTCCCCAGCTCGGGAGGAGAGGCAACGGTTTGGGCTGGTTGGGATAGAG
AAACGGAAAGGAAAAGGCAGCGCCAGGCAAAGGCAAGAATAAAATGAATTGGGGGACGGGGGTAGCACCG
GAGCGTACGTGCTGCTTAGAACCCCAGCCCCGTGTGCTCCGTCTTGCTTGCCGCCCCCGCGTCCCCTCCC
AGTCGAGGTCGACTAGAGCCTCTGCTAACCATGTTCATGCCTTCTTCTTTTTCCTACAGCTCCTGGGCAA
CGTGCTGGTTATTGTGCTGTCTCATCATTTTGGCAAAGAATTCCTCGAGGATATCACAAGTTTGTACAAA
AAAGCTGAACGAGAAACGTAAAATGATATAAATATCAATATATTAAATTAGATTTTGCATAAAAAACAGA
CTACATAATACTGTAAAACACAACATATCCAGTCACTATGGCGGCCGCATTAGGCACCCCAGGCTTTACA
CTTTATGCTTCCGGCTCGTATAATGTGTGGATTTTGAGTTAGGATCCGTCGAGATTTTCAGGAGCTAAGG
AAGCTAAAATGGAGAAAAAAATCACTGGATATACCACCGTTGATATATCCCAATGGCATCGTAAAGAACA
TTTTGAGGCATTTCAGTCAGTTGCTCAATGTACCTATAACCAGACCGTTCAGCTGGATATTACGGCCTTT
TTAAAGACCGTAAAGAAAAATAAGCACAAGTTTTATCCGGCCTTTATTCACATTCTTGCCCGCCTGATGA
ATGCTCATCCGGAATTCCGTATGGCAATGAAAGACGGTGAGCTGGTGATATGGGATAGTGTTCACCCTTG
TTACACCGTTTTCCATGAGCAAACTGAAACGTTTTCATCGCTCTGGAGTGAATACCACGACGATTTCCGG
CAGTTTCTACACATATATTCGCAAGATGTGGCGTGTTACGGTGAAAACCTGGCCTATTTCCCTAAAGGGT
TTATTGAGAATATGTTTTTCGTCTCAGCCAATCCCTGGGTGAGTTTCACCAGTTTTGATTTAAACGTGGC
CAATATGGACAACTTCTTCGCCCCCGTTTTCACCATGGGCAAATATTATACGCAAGGCGACAAGGTGCTG
ATGCCGCTGGCGATTCAGGTTCATCATGCCGTTTGTGATGGCTTCCATGTCGGCAGAATGCTTAATGAAT
TACAACAGTACTGCGATGAGTGGCAGGGCGGGGCGTAAACGCGTGGATCCGGCTTACTAAAAGCCAGATA
ACAGTATGCGTATTTGCGCGCTGATTTTTGCGGTATAAGAATATATACTGATATGTATACCCGAAGTATG
TCAAAAAGAGGTATGCTATGAAGCAGCGTATTACAGTGACAGTTGACAGCGACAGCTATCAGTTGCTCAA
GGCATATATGATGTCAATATCTCCGGTCTGGTAAGCACAACCATGCAGAATGAAGCCCGTCGTCTGCGTG
CCGAACGCTGGAAAGCGGAAAATCAGGAAGGGATGGCTGAGGTCGCCCGGTTTATTGAAATGAACGGCTC
TTTTGCTGACGAGAACAGGGGCTGGTGAAATGCAGTTTAAGGTTTACACCTATAAAAGAGAGAGCCGTTA
TCGTCTGTTTGTGGATGTACAGAGTGATATTATTGACACGCCCGGGCGACGGATGGTGATCCCCCTGGCC
AGTGCACGTCTGCTGTCAGATAAAGTCTCCCGTGAACTTTACCCGGTGGTGCATATCGGGGATGAAAGCT
GGCGCATGATGACCACCGATATGGCCAGTGTGCCGGTCTCCGTTATCGGGGAAGAAGTGGCTGATCTCAG
CCACCGCGAAAATGACATCAAAAACGCCATTAACCTGATGTTCTGGGGAATATAAATGTCAGGCTCCCTT
ATACACAGCCAGTCTGCAGGTCGACCATAGTGACTGGATATGTTGTGTTTTACAGTATTATGTAGTCTGT
TTTTTATGCAAAATCTAATTTAATATATTGATATTTATATCATTTTACGTTTCTCGTTCAGCTTTCTTGT
ACAAAGTGGTGATATCGCGGCCGCACTCCTCAGGTGCAGGCTGCCTATCAGAAGGTGGTGGCTGGTGTGG
CCAATGCCCTGGCTCACAAATACCACTGAGATCTTTTTCCCTCTGCCAAAAATTATGGGGACATCATGAA
GCCCCTTGAGCATCTGACTTCTGGCTAATAAAGGAAATTTATTTTCATTGCAATAGTGTGTTGGAATTTT
TTGTGTCTCTCACTCGGAAGGACATATGGGAGGGCAAATCATTTAAAACATCAGAATGAGTATTTGGTTT
AGAGTTTGGCAACATATGCCCATATGCTGGCTGCCATGAACAAAGGTTGGCTATAAAGAGGTCATCAGTA
TATGAAACAGCCCCCTGCTGTCCATTCCTTATTCCATAGAAAAGCCTTGACTTGAGGTTAGATTTTTTTT
ATATTTTGTTTTGTGTTATTTTTTTCTTTAACATCCCTAAAATTTTCCTTACATGTTTTACTAGCCAGAT
TTTTCCTCCTCTCCTGACTACTCCCAGTCATAGCTGTCCCTCTTCTCTTATGGAGATCCCTCGACCTGCA
GCCCAAGCTTGGCGTAATCATGGTCATAGCTGTTTCCTGTGTGAAATTGTTATCCGCTCACAATTCCACA
CAACATACGAGCCGGAAGCATAAAGTGTAAAGCCTGGGGTGCCTAATGAGTGAGCTAACTCACATTAATT
GCGTTGCGCTCACTGCCCGCTTTCCAGTCGGGAAACCTGTCGTGCCAGCGGATCCGCATCTCAATTAGTC
AGCAACCATAGTCCCGCCCCTAACTCCGCCCATCCCGCCCCTAACTCCGCCCAGTTCCGCCCATTCTCCG
CCCCATGGCTGACTAATTTTTTTTATTTATGCAGAGGCCGAGGCCGCCTCGGCCTCTGAGCTATTCCAGA
AGTAGTGAGGAGGCTTTTTTGGAGGCCTAGGCTTTTGCAAAAAGCTAACTTGTTTATTGCAGCTTATAAT
GGTTACAAATAAAGCAATAGCATCACAAATTTCACAAATAAAGCATTTTTTTCACTGCATTCTAGTTGTG
GTTTGTCCAAACTCATCAATGTATCTTATCATGTCTGGATCCGCTGCATTAATGAATCGGCCAACGCGCG
GGGAGAGGCGGTTTGCGTATTGGGCGCTCTTCCGCTTCCTCGCTCACTGACTCGCTGCGCTCGGTCGTTC
GGCTGCGGCGAGCGGTATCAGCTCACTCAAAGGCGGTAATACGGTTATCCACAGAATCAGGGGATAACGC
AGGAAAGAACATGTGAGCAAAAGGCCAGCAAAAGGCCAGGAACCGTAAAAAGGCCGCGTTGCTGGCGTTT
TTCCATAGGCTCCGCCCCCCTGACGAGCATCACAAAAATCGACGCTCAAGTCAGAGGTGGCGAAACCCGA
CAGGACTATAAAGATACCAGGCGTTTCCCCCTGGAAGCTCCCTCGTGCGCTCTCCTGTTCCGACCCTGCC
GCTTACCGGATACCTGTCCGCCTTTCTCCCTTCGGGAAGCGTGGCGCTTTCTCATAGCTCACGCTGTAGG
TATCTCAGTTCGGTGTAGGTCGTTCGCTCCAAGCTGGGCTGTGTGCACGAACCCCCCGTTCAGCCCGACC
GCTGCGCCTTATCCGGTAACTATCGTCTTGAGTCCAACCCGGTAAGACACGACTTATCGCCACTGGCAGC
AGCCACTGGTAACAGGATTAGCAGAGCGAGGTATGTAGGCGGTGCTACAGAGTTCTTGAAGTGGTGGCCT
AACTACGGCTACACTAGAAGAACAGTATTTGGTATCTGCGCTCTGCTGAAGCCAGTTACCTTCGGAAAAA
GAGTTGGTAGCTCTTGATCCGGCAAACAAACCACCGCTGGTAGCGGTGGTTTTTTTGTTTGCAAGCAGCA
GATTACGCGCAGAAAAAAAGGATCTCAAGAAGATCCTTTGATCTTTTCTACGGGGTCTGACGCTCAGTGG
AACGAAAACTCACGTTAAGGGATTTTGGTCATGAGATTATCAAAAAGGATCTTCACCTAGATCCTTTTAA
ATTAAAAATGAAGTTTTAAATCAATCTAAAGTATATATGAGTAAACTTGGTCTGACAGTTACCAATGCTT
AATCAGTGAGGCACCTATCTCAGCGATCTGTCTATTTCGTTCATCCATAGTTGCCTGACTCCCCGTCGTG
TAGATAACTACGATACGGGAGGGCTTACCATCTGGCCCCAGTGCTGCAATGATACCGCGAGACCCACGCT
CACCGGCTCCAGATTTATCAGCAATAAACCAGCCAGCCGGAAGGGCCGAGCGCAGAAGTGGTCCTGCAAC
TTTATCCGCCTCCATCCAGTCTATTAATTGTTGCCGGGAAGCTAGAGTAAGTAGTTCGCCAGTTAATAGT
TTGCGCAACGTTGTTGCCATTGCTACAGGCATCGTGGTGTCACGCTCGTCGTTTGGTATGGCTTCATTCA
GCTCCGGTTCCCAACGATCAAGGCGAGTTACATGATCCCCCATGTTGTGCAAAAAAGCGGTTAGCTCCTT
CGGTCCTCCGATCGTTGTCAGAAGTAAGTTGGCCGCAGTGTTATCACTCATGGTTATGGCAGCACTGCAT
AATTCTCTTACTGTCATGCCATCCGTAAGATGCTTTTCTGTGACTGGTGAGTACTCAACCAAGTCATTCT
GAGAATAGTGTATGCGGCGACCGAGTTGCTCTTGCCCGGCGTCAATACGGGATAATACCGCGCCACATAG
CAGAACTTTAAAAGTGCTCATCATTGGAAAACGTTCTTCGGGGCGAAAACTCTCAAGGATCTTACCGCTG
TTGAGATCCAGTTCGATGTAACCCACTCGTGCACCCAACTGATCTTCAGCATCTTTTACTTTCACCAGCG
TTTCTGGGTGAGCAAAAACAGGAAGGCAAAATGCCGCAAAAAAGGGAATAAGGGCGACACGGAAATGTTG
AATACTCATACTCTTCCTTTTTCAATATTATTGAAGCATTTATCAGGGTTATTGTCTCATGAGCGGATAC
ATATTTGAATGTATTTAGAAAAATAAACAAATAGGGGTTCCGCGCACATTTCCCCGAAAAGTGCCACCTG
